>Addgene plasmid #209780 | pUCmini-iCAP-AAV1.X1 | addgene full sequence | sequence record 414815 | Addgene NGS Result
TTGAGATCCTTTTTTTCTGCGCGTAATCTGCTGCTTGCAAACAAAAAAACCACCGCTACCAGCGGTGGTT
TGTTTGCCGGATCAAGAGCTACCAACTCTTTTTCCGAAGGTAACTGGCTTCAGCAGAGCGCAGATACCAA
ATACTGTTCTTCTAGTGTAGCCGTAGTTAGGCCACCACTTCAAGAACTCTGTAGCACCGCCTACATACCT
CGCTCTGCTAATCCTGTTACCAGTGGCTGCTGCCAGTGGCGATAAGTCGTGTCTTACCGGGTTGGACTCA
AGACGATAGTTACCGGATAAGGCGCAGCGGTCGGGCTGAACGGGGGGTTCGTGCACACAGCCCAGCTTGG
AGCGAACGACCTACACCGAACTGAGATACCTACAGCGTGAGCTATGAGAAAGCGCCACGCTTCCCGAAGG
GAGAAAGGCGGACAGGTATCCGGTAAGCGGCAGGGTCGGAACAGGAGAGCGCACGAGGGAGCTTCCAGGG
GGAAACGCCTGGTATCTTTATAGTCCTGTCGGGTTTCGCCACCTCTGACTTGAGCGTCGATTTTTGTGAT
GCTCGTCAGGGGGGCGGAGCCTATGGAAAAACGCCAGCAACGCGGCCTTTTTACGGTTCCTGGCCTTTTG
CTGGCCTTTTGCTCACATGTTCTTTCCGATTCGGTCCGCAAAAGCTGGAGCTCCACCGCGGTGGCGGCCG
CTCTAGTCGAGCGGCCGCCAGTGTGATGGATCGATAGTTCCTAGGACATGTGATATCTGCAGAATTCGGC
TTGGCGGCTGCGCGTTCAAACCTCCCGCTTCAAAATGGAGACCCTGCGTGCTCACTCGGGCTTAAATACC
CAGCGTGACCACATGGTGTCGCAAAATGTCGCAAAACACTCACGTGACCTCTAATACAGGACCTCTAGTC
CTGCAGGTTTAAACGAATTGCCCTTCGCAGAGACCAAAGTTCAACTGAAACGAATTAAACGGTTTATTGA
TTAACAAGCAAGTCGACTTACAGGGGACGGGTAAGGTAACGGGTGCCAATGGGGCGAGGCTCAGTATAAA
GTCCATTGTTGTCCACAGTAAAATCAACGTTGGCAGATTTTGCATAATTGGATGTGTACTGCACTTCGGG
ATTCCAGCGCTTGCTGTTTTCTTTCTGCAGCTCCCATTCAATTTCCACACTCACTTGTCCTGTGGAGTAT
TGGGTGATGAATGAAGCAAACTTTGTAGCTGAAAACTCCGCCGGAGGATTCGCAGGAACAGGCGTGTTTT
TGATGAGGATCTGAGGAGGCGGGTTCTTGAGTCCAAAGCCGCCCATAAGAGGAGACGGGTGAAAGTGTCC
ATCTGTGTGAGGAATTTTGGCCCAAATGGGACCCTGCAGGTACACGTCTCTATCTTGCCACACCATGCCA
GGTAATGCTCCCATAGCATGCACATCTCCGGTCGCAGGGTCTGTCACGCTTCTGGTGTTGTTGCCGCTGC
TGCTCTGGAAATTGACTGCCACGGTCCCAAATCTTTCGGTGGCCACAGGGTTAGTGGCTTTAATTTCCTC
TTCGTCTGTAATCATGACATTGTCCAATGCAGTGTTTGAAGCTCCGGCGCTCTCTTTTCCAAAAATCATG
ACACCGCTCATGGGAAAGAACTTGTCTTCGTCGTCTTTGTGTGAGGCCATAGCAGTGCCAGGGTTGATGA
TGGATTCACGCCCATTGAGGTTATATTTTGAAGCACCAGTCCAGGTAAAATTGCTGTTGTTGTTGTCTGT
TTTTGTTTTAGAAACGCGCTGCTGCCGATAACAGGGTCCAGGTAGCCAGTTTTTGGGCTGAACAGACATG
CCAGCTGGAGACCCACGGCTAAACAGCAAGTCCTTGTTTTGGGCACTTCCGGACTGATTTTGAGTTCTGT
TCAGGTAATACAGGTATTGGTCGATGAGAGGATTCATCAGCCGGTCCAGGCTCTGGCTGTGCGCGTAGCT
GCTGTGGAAAGGCACTTCCTCAAAGGTGTAGCTGAAGGTAAAGTTGTTGCCCGTTCTCAGCATCTGAGAA
GGGAAATATTCCAGGCAGTAAAAGGATGAACGTCCCACGGCTTGGCTGCCATTGTTGAGCGTCAGGTAGC
CGTATTGCGGAATCATGAACACGTCCGCCGGGAACGGAGGGAGGCAGCCCTGGTGCGCAGAGCCGAGGAC
GTACGGAAGCTGGTACTCCGAGTCCGAGAAGACTTGAACCGTGCTGGTAAGGTTATTAGCGATGGTTGTG
ACGCCATCATTCGTCGTGACCTCCTTGACTTGGATGTTGAAGAGTTTGAAGTTGAGTCTCTTGGGCCGGA
ATCCCCAATTGTTGTTGATGAGTCGCTGCCAGTCACGTGGTGAAAAGTGGCAGTGGAATCTGTTGAAATC
AAAATACCCCCAGGGGGTGCTGTAGCCGAAGTAGTGGTTGTCGTTGCTGGCCCCCGTTGAAGCACTGGAG
ATTTGCTTGTAGAGGTGGTTATTGTAGGTGGGCAAGGCCCAGGTGCGGGTGCTGGTGGTGATGACTCTGT
CGCCCAGCCATGTGGAATCGCAATGCCAATTTCCTGAGGCATTACCCACTCCGTCGGCGCCTTCGTTATT
GTCTGCCATTGGTGCGCCACCGCCTGAAGCCATTGTAGTAGGTCCCACAGCAGCGGGGGTTGCTGGAGGT
TCTCCGAGAGGTTGTGGATCGGGGACTGACTCTGAGTCGCCAGTCTGACCAAAATTGAGTCTCTTTTTAG
CGGGCTGCTGGCCTGTCTTGCCGATGCCCGAGGAGGAGTCTGGCTCTTGTGGCGACTGCTCTACCGGACG
TTTCTTTCCAGGAGCCGTCTTAGCGCCTTCCTCAACCAGACCGAGAGGTTCGAGAACCCGCTTCTTGGCC
TGGAAGACTGCTCGCCCGAGGTTGCCCCCAAAAGACGTATCTTCTTGCAGACGCTCCTGAAACTCGGCGT
CGGCGTGGTTATACCGCAGGTACGGATTGTCACCCGCTTTGAGCTGCTGGTCGTAGGCCTTGTCGTGCTC
GAGGGCCGCTGCGTCCGCCGCGTTGACGGGCTCCCCCTTGTCGAGTCCGTTGAAGGGTCCGAGGTACTTG
TAGCCAGGAAGCACCAGACCCCGGCCGTCGTCCTGCTTTTGCTGGTTGGCTTTGGGCTTCGGGGCTCCAG
GTTTCAAGTCCCACCACTCGCGAATGCCCTCAGAGAGGTTGTCCTCGAGCCAATCTGGAAGATAACCATC
GGCAGCCATACCTGGCTTAAGTCATTTATTGTTCAAAGATGCAGTCATCCAAATCCACATTGACCAGATC
GCAGGCAGTGCAAGCGTCTGGCACCTTTCCCATGATATGATGAATGTAGCACAGTTTCTGATACGCCTTT
TTGACGACAGAAACGGGTTGAGATTCTGACACGGGAAAGCACTCTAAACAGTCTTTCTGTCCGTGAGTGA
AGCAGATATTTGAGTTCTGATTCATTCTCTCGCATTGTCTGCAGGGAAACAGAATCAGATTAATGCCCAC
GTGACGAGAACACTTGTTTTGGTACCTGTCTGCGTAGTTGATCGAAGCTAGCGGTCGCAGAGGAGCGGGA
TCAACAGTCACGTCTGAACTGCGAGGCGTCTCGGGAACAAATGAGAGCCTGGCCCGCTTCTCCAGACTTT
TATAGCTAGTATTGGTGACGTCACCCAGTGGGCGTTTTAGAGATTTCTCCGCCCCTTTAGTTCCCGCCAA
TTCCCTGGGAACTTTAAACTCGTGAGTCACCGGCACCTGATTGACCTTTGCCCAAGCAAAAAAGTCCTTG
ACTTCCTGCTTAGTAATCTTGCCAAAATCTGGCGGGAGCCGCTTAGTCAGTTCAAATTTGAACAGATCTC
TCTGCTTATATAGGGGGTACCTTCTCTATCACTGATAGGGAGCTCGAGACGTGTCGACTTCTCTATCACT
GATAGGGAGACGTTCTAGACGTACCTTCTCTATCACTGATAGGGAGCTCGAGACGTGTCGACTTCTCTAT
CACTGATAGGGAGACGTTCTAGACGTACCTTCTCTATCACTGATAGGGAGCTCGAGACGTGTCGACTTCT
CTATCACTGATAGGGAGACGTTCTAGACGTACCTTCTCTATCACTGATAGGGAGCTCGAGACGTGTCGAC
TTCTCTATCACTGATAGGGAGACGTCAGGTGGCACTTGATAGCTTGATTCGAGCCCCAGCTGGTTCTTTC
CGCCTCAGAAGCCATAGAGCCCACCGCATCCCCAGCATGCCTGCTATTGTCTTCCCAATCCTCCCCCTTG
CTGTCCTGCCCCACCCCACCCCCCAGAATAGAATGACACCTACTCAGACAATGCGATGCAATTTCCTCAT
TTTATTAGGAAAGGACAGTGGGAGTGGCACCTTCCAGGGTCAAGGAAGGCACGGGGGAGGGGCAAACAAC
AGATGGCTGGCAACTAGAAGGCACAGTCGAGGCTGATCAGCGAGCTCTAGCATTTAGGTGACACTATAGA
ATAGGGCCCTCTAGATCGAATTCATGCATTTACCCGGGGAGCATGTCAAGGTCAAAATCGTCAAGAGCGT
CAGCAGGCAGCATATCAAGGTCAAAGTCGTCAAGGGCATCGGCTGGGAGCATGTCTAAGTCAAAATCGTC
AAGGGCGTCGGCCGGCCCGCCGCTTTCGCACTTTAGCTGTTTCTCCAGGCCACATATGATTAGTTCCAGG
CCGAAAAGGAAGGCAGGTTCGGCTCCCTGCCGGTCGAACAGCTCAATTGCTTGTCTCAGAAGTGGGGGCA
TAGAATCGGTGGTAGGTGTCTCTCTTTCCTCTTTTGCTACTTGATGCTCCTGTTCCTCCAATACGCAGCC
CAGTGTAAAGTGGCCCACGGCGGACAGAGCGTACAGTGCGTTCTCCAGGGAGAAGCCTTGCTGACACAGG
AACGCGAGCTGATTTTCCAGGGTTTCGTACTGTTTCTCTGTTGGGCGGGTGCCGAGATGCACTTTAGCCC
CGTCGCGATGTGAGAGGAGAGCACAGCGGAATGACTTGGCGTTGTTCCGCAGAAAGTCTTGCCATGACTC
GCCTTCCAGGGGGCAGAAGTGGGTATGATGCCTGTCCAGCATCTCGATGGCCAGGGCATCGAGCAGGGCC
CGCTTGTTCTTCACGTGCCAGTACAGGGTAGGCTGCTCAACTCCCAGCTTTTGAGCGAGTTTCCTTGTCG
TCAGGCCTTCGATACCGACTTCATTGAGTAATTCCAGAGCGCCGTTTATGACTTTAGATTTATCCAGCCG
ACTCATACCTGGTTTAAGTCATTTATTGTTCAGAAACACAGTCATCCAAGTCCACATTGACCAGGTCGCA
AGCAGTGCAAGCGTCTGGCACCTTTCCCATGATGTGATGAATGTAGCACAGTTTCTGATACGCCTTTTTG
ACGACAGAAACGGGTTGAGATTCTGACACGGGAAAGCACTCTAAACAGTCTTTGACACCGTGAGTGAAGC
AGATATTTGAATTCTGATTCAGTCTCTCGCATTGTCTGCAGGGAAACAGCATCAGATTCATGCCCACGTG
ACGAGAACATTTGTTTTGGTACCTGTCCGCGTAGTTGATCGAAGCTTCCGCGTCTGACGTCGATGGCTGC
GCAACTGACTCGCGCACCCGTTTGGGCTCACTTATATCTGCGTCACTGGGGGCGGGTCTTTTCTTGGCTC
CACCCTTTTTGACGTAGAATTCATGCTCCACCTCAACCACGTGATCCTTTGCCCACCGGAAAAAGTCTTT
GACTTCCTGCTTGGTGACCTTCCCAAAGTCATGATCCAGACGGCGGGTGAGTTCAAATTTGAACATCCGG
TCTTGCAACGGCTGCTGGTGTTCGAAGGTCGTTGAGTTCCCGTCAATCACGGCGCACATATTGGTGTTGG
AGGTGACGATCACGGGAGTCGGGTCTATCTGGGCCGAGGACTTGCATTTCTGGTCCACGCGCACCTTGCT
TCCTCCGAGAATGGCTTTGGCCGACTCCACGACCTTGGCGGTCATCTTCCCCTCCTCCCACCAGATCACC
ATCTTGTCCACACAGTCGTTGAAGGGAAAGTTCTCATTGGTCCAGTTTACGCACCCGTAGAAGGGCACAG
TGTGGGCTATGGCCTCCGCGATGTTGGTCTTCCCGGTAGTTGCAGGCCCAAACAGCCAGATGGTGTTCCT
CTTGCCGAACTTTTTCGTGGCCCATCCCAGAAAGACGGAAGCCGCATATTGGGGATCGTACCCGTTTAGT
TCCAAAATTTTATAAATCCGATTGCTGGAAATGTCCTCCACGGGCTGCTGGCCCACCAGGTAGTCGGGGG
CGGTTTTAGTCAGGCTCATAATCTTTCCCGCATTGTCCAAGGCAGCCTTGATTTGGGACCGCGAGTTGGA
GGCCGCATTGAAGGAGATGTATGAGGCCTGGTCCTCCTGGATCCACTGCTTCTCCGAGGTAATCCCCTTG
TCCACGAGCCACCCGACCAGCTCCATGTACCTGGCTGAAGTTTTTGATCTGATCACCGGCGCATCAGAAT
TGGGATTCTGATTCTCTTTGTTCTGCTCCTGCGTCTGCGACACGTGCGTCAGATGCTGCGCCACCAACCG
TTTACGCTCCGTGAGATTCAAACAGGCGCTTAAATACTGTTCCATATTAGTCCACGCCCACTGGAGCTCA
GGCTGGGTTTTGGGGAGCAAGTAATTGGGGATGTAGCACTCATCCACCACCTTGTTCCCGCCTCCGGCGC
CATTTCTGGTCTTTGTGACCGCGAACCAGTTTGGCAAAGTCGGCTCGATCCCGCGGTAAATTCTCTGAAT
CAGTTTTTCGCGAATCTGACTCAGGAAACGTCCCAAAACCATGGATTTCACCCCGGTGGTTTCCACGAGC
ACGTGCATGTGGAAGTAGCTCTCTCCCTTCTCAAATTGCACAAAGAAAAGAGCCTCCGGGGCCTTACTCA
CACGGCGCCATTCCGTCAGAAAGTCGCGCTGCAGCTTCTCGGCCACGGTCAGGGGTGCCTGCTCAATCAG
ATTCAGATCCATGTCAGAATCTGGCGGCAACTCCCATTCCTTCTCGGCCACCCAGTTCACAAAGCTGTCA
GAAATGCCGGGCAGATGCTCGTCAAGGTCGCTGGGGACCTTAATCACAATCTCGTAAAACCCCGGCATGG
CGGCTGCGCGTTCAAACCTCCCGCTTCAAAATGGAGACCCTGCGAGCTCCCCCGATACCGTCGATGTACC
CAATTCGCCCTATAGTGAGTCGTATTACGCGCGCTCACTGGCCGTCGTTTTACAACGTCGTGACTGGGAA
AACCCTGGCGTTACCCAACTTAATCGCCTTGCAGCACATCCCCCTTTCGCCAGCTGGCGTAATAGCGAAG
AGGCCCGCACCGACGCGTATCATTGGGACGTCAGGTGGCACTTTTCGGGGAAATGTGCGCGGAACCCCTA
TTTGTTTATTTTTCTAAATACATTCAAATATGTATCCGCTCATGAGACAATAACCCTGATAAATGCTTCA
ATAATATTGAAAAAGGAAGAGTATGAGTATTCAACATTTCCGTGTCGCCCTTATTCCCTTTTTTGCGGCA
TTTTGCCTTCCTGTTTTTGCTCACCCAGAAACGCTGGTGAAAGTAAAAGATGCTGAAGATCAGTTGGGTG
CACGAGTGGGTTACATCGAACTGGATCTCAACAGCGGTAAGATCCTTGAGAGTTTTCGCCCCGAAGAACG
TTTTCCAATGATGAGCACTTTTAAAGTTCTGCTATGTGGCGCGGTATTATCCCGTATTGACGCCGGGCAA
GAGCAACTCGGTCGCCGCATACACTATTCTCAGAATGACTTGGTTGAGTACTCACCAGTCACAGAAAAGC
ATCTTACGGATGGCATGACAGTAAGAGAATTATGCAGTGCTGCCATAACCATGAGTGATAACACTGCGGC
CAACTTACTTCTGACAACGATCGGAGGACCGAAGGAGCTAACCGCTTTTTTGCACAACATGGGGGATCAT
GTAACTCGCCTTGATCGTTGGGAACCGGAGCTGAATGAAGCCATACCAAACGACGAGCGTGACACCACGA
TGCCTGTAGCAATGGCAACAACGTTGCGCAAACTATTAACTGGCGAACTACTTACTCTAGCTTCCCGGCA
ACAATTAATAGACTGGATGGAGGCGGATAAAGTTGCAGGACCACTTCTGCGCTCGGCCCTTCCGGCTGGC
TGGTTTATTGCTGATAAATCTGGAGCCGGTGAGCGTGGGTCTCGCGGTATCATTGCAGCACTGGGGCCAG
ATGGTAAGCCCTCCCGTATCGTAGTTATCTACACGACGGGGAGTCAGGCAACTATGGATGAACGAAATAG
ACAGATCGCTGAGATAGGTGCCTCACTGATTAAGCATTGGTAACTGTCAGACCAAGTTTACTCATATATA
CTTTAGATTGATTTAAAACTTCATTTTTAATTTAAAAGGATCTAGGTGAAGATCCTTTTTGATAATCTCA
TGACCAAAATCCCTTAACGTGAGTTTTCGTTCCACTGAGCGTCAGACCCCGTAGAAAAGATCAAAGGATC
TTC
Features (pLannotate 1.2.2; 22 found; start..end, strand, type, name):
      1..589     +  rep_origin     ori: high-copy-number ColE1/pMB1/pBR322/pUC origin of replication
    678..706     +  misc_feature   MCS (fragment): pBluescript multiple cloning site
   1001..3229    -  CDS            VP1: CAPSD_AAV2S - Experimental evidence at protein level: Swiss-Prot protein existence level 1. Capsid protein self-assembles to form an icosahedral capsid with a T=1 symmetry, about 22 nm in diameter, and consisting of 60 copies of three size variants of the capsid protein VP1, VP2 and VP3 which differ in their N-terminus. The capsid encapsulates the genomic ssDNA. Binds to host cell heparan sulfate and uses host ITGA5-ITGB1 as coreceptor on the cell surface to provide virion attachment to target cell. This attachment induces virion internalization predominantly through clathrin-dependent endocyt
   3249..3866    -  CDS            Rep52 (fragment): REP52_AAV2S - Experimental evidence at protein level: Swiss-Prot protein existence level 1. Plays a critical role during packaging of viral DNA into empty capsids, where they are thought to be part of the packaging motor complex. The single stranded genomic DNA is packaged in a 3' to 5' direction and requires the association between viral DNA and Rep40. Regulates host PKA activity by interacting with host PRKX as a mechanism to interfere with helper virus propagation and to promote its own replication. From Adeno-associated virus 2 (isolate Srivastava/1982) (AAV-2).
   3872..3892    -  promoter       tight TRE promoter (fragment): Tet-responsive promoter PTight, consisting of seven tet operator sequences followed by the minimal CMV promoter
   3909..3929    -  promoter       tight TRE promoter (fragment): Tet-responsive promoter PTight, consisting of seven tet operator sequences followed by the minimal CMV promoter
   3946..3966    -  promoter       tight TRE promoter (fragment): Tet-responsive promoter PTight, consisting of seven tet operator sequences followed by the minimal CMV promoter
   3983..4003    -  promoter       tight TRE promoter (fragment): Tet-responsive promoter PTight, consisting of seven tet operator sequences followed by the minimal CMV promoter
   4020..4040    -  promoter       tight TRE promoter (fragment): Tet-responsive promoter PTight, consisting of seven tet operator sequences followed by the minimal CMV promoter
   4057..4077    -  promoter       tight TRE promoter (fragment): Tet-responsive promoter PTight, consisting of seven tet operator sequences followed by the minimal CMV promoter
   4094..4114    -  promoter       tight TRE promoter (fragment): Tet-responsive promoter PTight, consisting of seven tet operator sequences followed by the minimal CMV promoter
   4131..4151    -  promoter       tight TRE promoter (fragment): Tet-responsive promoter PTight, consisting of seven tet operator sequences followed by the minimal CMV promoter
   4187..4208    -  promoter       SV40 promoter (fragment): SV40 enhancer and early promoter
   4212..4436    -  polyA_signal   bGH poly(A) signal: bovine growth hormone polyadenylation signal
   4462..4480    +  promoter       SP6 promoter: promoter for bacteriophage SP6 RNA polymerase
   4519..4629    -  CDS            VP48: 3 tandem repeats of the minimal activation domain of herpes simplex virus VP16 (Cheng et al., 2013)
   4559..5235    -  CDS            rtTA3 (fragment): reverse tetracycline transactivator 3 activates expression from Tet-responsive promoters in the presence of doxycycline
   5276..7138    -  CDS            Rep78: REP78_AAV2S - Experimental evidence at protein level: Swiss-Prot protein existence level 1. Plays an essential role in the initiation of viral DNA synthesis. Binds specifically to an inverted terminal repeat element (ITR) on the 3' and 5' ends of the viral DNA, where it cleaves a site specifically to generate a priming site for initiation of the synthesis of a complementary strand. Plays also a role as transcriptional regulator, DNA helicase and as key factors in site-specific integration of the viral genome. Regulates host PKA activity by interacting with host PRKX as a mechanism of interferi
   7219..7237    -  promoter       T7 promoter: promoter for bacteriophage T7 RNA polymerase
   7245..7363    +  CDS            lacZα (fragment): LacZα fragment of β-galactosidase; lacZ fragment
   7408..7512    +  promoter       AmpR promoter: bla
   7513..8373    +  CDS            AmpR: β-lactamase; bla; confers resistance to ampicillin, carbenicillin, and related antibiotics
