[The description below was written by a language model from this plasmid's Addgene catalogue record and pLannotate feature annotations shown in this document.]
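Description:
pUCmini-iCAP-AAV1.X1 is an 8.5 kb AAV packaging (rep-cap) plasmid built on the pUC57-mini backbone. It is propagated in E. coli through a high-copy ColE1/pUC origin and selected with ampicillin via the bla gene and its native promoter. It carries no ITRs or transgene. Instead it supplies the viral replication and capsid functions in trans during recombinant AAV production in mammalian packaging cells, where it would normally be combined with an ITR-flanked genome plasmid and adenoviral helper functions.

The payload is described as a non-standard AAV2 rep / AAV1-X1 cap arrangement. The feature table shows a full AAV2 Rep78 reading frame, followed on the same strand by a tetracycline-transactivator coding sequence with a VP16-derived activation domain and a bGH polyadenylation signal. The annotation software labels this sequence as an rtTA3 fragment, whereas the catalogue entry describes the system as tTA-TRE. Downstream lies an array of tet operator repeats (TRE), a partial Rep52 segment, and then the roughly 2.2 kb VP1 open reading frame encoding the synthetic AAV1-X1 capsid. The partial Rep52 segment is the rep 3′ region that in AAV contains the promoter driving cap, recorded here as p41. The software matched the capsid to AAV2 VP1 by homology, but the record identifies it as an engineered AAV1 variant. In this design the transactivator binds the TRE and amplifies cap transcription, boosting capsid protein supply. Residual MCS, lacZα, T7, SP6 and SV40 promoter fragments are cloning remnants.

The associated publication concerns systemically delivered AAVs with brain endothelial tropism in rodents and broader tropism in primates, so the plasmid is used to package vector genomes into the AAV1-X1 capsid for such studies.
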