Addgene plasmid #209780: pUCmini-iCAP-AAV1.X1
Purpose: non-standard AAV2 rep-AAV1-X1 cap plasmid with AAV cap expression controlled by a tTA-TRE amplification system
Depositing lab: Viviana Gradinaru. Depositing organization: California Institute of Technology. Publication: Functional gene delivery to and across brain vasculature of systemic AAVs with endothelial-specific tropism in rodents and broad tropism in primates. Chen X, Wolfe DA, Bindu DS, Zhang M, Taskin N, Goertsen D, Shay TF, Sullivan EE, Huang SF, Ravindra Kumar S, Arokiaraj CM, Plattner VM, Campos LJ, Mich JK, Monet D, Ngo V, Ding X, Omstead V, Weed N, Bishaw Y, Gore BB, Lein ES, Akrami A, Miller C, Levi BP, Keller A, Ting JT, Fox AS, Eroglu C, Gradinaru V. Nat Commun. 2023 Jun 8;14(1):3345. doi: 10.1038/s41467-023-38582-7. PubMed 37291094.
Backbone
  Vector backbone: pUC57-mini
  Vector type: Mammalian Expression, AAV
Growth in bacteria
  Bacterial resistance: Ampicillin, 100 μg/mL
  Growth temperature: 37°C
  Growth strain: NEB Stable
  Copy number: Unknown
Gene/Insert
  Gene/Insert name: Synthetic construct isolate AAV1-X1 VP1 gene (alt name: AAV1-X1 cap)
  Species: Synthetic
  Promoter: p41
  Cloning method: Gibson Cloning
  Sequencing primers: 5′ unknown
Terms and licenses: Academic/Nonprofit Terms; Industry Terms: Not Available to Industry
Depositor comments: This work supported by NIH BRAIN Initiative grant UF1MH128336
How to cite: pUCmini-iCAP-AAV1.X1 was a gift from Viviana Gradinaru (Addgene plasmid # 209780 ; http://n2t.net/addgene:209780 ; RRID:Addgene_209780)
